Addgene plasmid #198943: pGL0_30 [PaphA-3 ]
Purpose: Level 0 part
Depositing lab: Charlie Gilbert & Nili Ostrov & Cultivarium Tools. Depositing organization: Cultivarium, Convergent Research. Publication: A scalable framework for high-throughput identification of functional origins of replication in non-model bacteria. Gilbert C, Brumwell SL, Crits-Christoph A, Kang SC, Martin-Moldes Z, Alsharif W, Esmurria A, Nguyen M-A, Lee HH, Ostrov N. bioRxiv 2023.05.19.541510 10.1101/2023.05.19.541510.
Backbone
  Vector backbone: pGLDV_17
  Vector type: Synthetic Biology
Growth in bacteria
  Bacterial resistance: Chloramphenicol, 25 μg/mL
  Growth temperature: 37°C
  Growth strain: E. coli Zymo 10B
  Copy number: High Copy
Gene/Insert
  Gene/Insert name: PaphA-3
  Species: Campylobacter sp.
  Cloning method: Unknown
Resource information
  A portion of this plasmid was derived from a plasmid made by: Mitja Remus-Emsermann (Schlechter et al. 2018 https://doi.org/10.3389/fmicb.2018.03052)
Terms and licenses: Academic/Nonprofit Terms; Industry Terms: Not Available to Industry
How to cite: pGL0_30 [PaphA-3 ] was a gift from Charlie Gilbert & Nili Ostrov & Cultivarium Tools (Addgene plasmid # 198943 ; http://n2t.net/addgene:198943 ; RRID:Addgene_198943)
