[The description below was written by a language model from this plasmid's Addgene catalogue record and pLannotate feature annotations shown in this document.]
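Description:
pGL0_30 [PaphA-3] is a small (about 2.4 kb) Level 0 part plasmid from a hierarchical, modular synthetic-biology cloning system, built on the pGLDV_17 backbone. It is a storage and donor vector for a single standardized DNA part rather than an expression construct in its own right. It is maintained in E. coli from a high-copy ColE1/pUC-type origin of replication and is selected with chloramphenicol. Resistance comes from a cat (chloramphenicol acetyltransferase) gene driven by its native cat promoter and followed by the phage lambda t0 terminator.

The stored part is PaphA-3, recorded as originating from Campylobacter sp.; by its name this is the promoter of the aphA-3 aminoglycoside phosphotransferase (kanamycin resistance) gene. The automated annotation does not label the part itself. It presumably occupies the unannotated region flanked by short remnants of a lac operator and a lacZα coding fragment. Such remnants are typical of an entry vector in which a lacZα screening cassette has been replaced by the incoming part, though the record lists the cloning method as unknown and does not name the restriction sites or overhangs used for assembly. A portion of the plasmid is noted as derived from an earlier plasmid made by another laboratory.

The associated work concerns high-throughput identification of functional origins of replication in non-model bacteria. In that context, a promoter part like this would be combined with other Level 0 modules, such as resistance markers and origins, to build higher-level plasmids for testing in diverse bacterial hosts. The record itself states the purpose only as "Level 0 part".
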