Features (pLannotate 1.2.2; 6 found; start..end, strand, type, name):
    440..455     -  protein_bind   lac operator (fragment): The lac repressor binds to the lac operator to inhibit transcription in E. coli. This inhibition can be relieved by adding lactose or isopropyl-β-D-thiogalactopyranoside (IPTG). lac repressor encoded by lacI
    606..1194    -  rep_origin     ori: high-copy-number ColE1/pMB1/pBR322/pUC origin of replication
   1327..1421    -  terminator     lambda t0 terminator: transcription terminator from phage lambda
   1445..2101    -  CDS            cat: CAT_ECOLX - Experimental evidence at protein level: Swiss-Prot protein existence level 1. This enzyme is an effector of chloramphenicol resistance in bacteria. From Escherichia coli. This protein is used as a marker in many commonly used cloning vectors, such as pACYC184.
   2102..2204    -  promoter       cat promoter: promoter of the E. coli cat gene encoding chloramphenicol acetyltransferase
   2279..2322    -  CDS            lacZα (fragment): LacZα fragment of β-galactosidase; lacZ fragment
>Addgene plasmid #198943 | pGL0_30 [PaphA-3 ] | addgene full sequence | sequence record 401216 | Addgene NGS Result
TAGCGTGCGAACAGCACGCTATTGTTGTATCATTACTCGCATCCATTCTCAGGCTGTCTCGTCTCGTCTC
CGAGGTCTCAGGAGGGGATCGGATTCGAGCTAAGAATTCCCTTGGGGTATCTTTAAATACTGTAGAAAAG
AGGAAGGAAATAATAAAATGTGAGACCACCCCAGGATACATAGATTACCACAACTCCGAGCCCTTCCACC
TAGCGTGCTAACCACGCACGCTATTGTTGTATCCCATATAATGCAATCGTAGTCTACCTGACTGTACTTA
GAAATGTGGCTTCGCCTTTGCCCACGCACCTGATCGCTCCTCGTTTGCTTTTAAGGACCGGACGAACCAC
AGAGCATTAGAAGGCTAGGTGGAGGCTCAGTGATGATAAGTCTGCGATGGTGGATGCATGTGTCATGGTC
ATAGCTGTTTCCTGTGTGAAATTGTTATCCGCTCAGAGGGCACAATCCTATTCCGCGCTATCCGACAATC
TCCAAGACATTAGGTGGAGTTCAGTTCGGCGTATGGCATATGTCGCTGGAAAGAACATGTGAGCAAAAGG
CCAGCAAAAGGCCAGGAACCGTAAAAAGGCCGCGTTGCTGGCGTTTTTCCATAGGCTCCGCCCCCCTGAC
GAGCATCACAAAAATCGACGCTCAAGTCAGAGGTGGCGAAACCCGACAGGACTATAAAGATACCAGGCGT
TTCCCCCTGGAAGCTCCCTCGTGCGCTCTCCTGTTCCGACCCTGCCGCTTACCGGATACCTGTCCGCCTT
TCTCCCTTCGGGAAGCGTGGCGCTTTCTCATAGCTCACGCTGTAGGTATCTCAGTTCGGTGTAGGTCGTT
CGCTCCAAGCTGGGCTGTGTGCACGAACCCCCCGTTCAGCCCGACCGCTGCGCCTTATCCGGTAACTATC
GTCTTGAGTCCAACCCGGTAAGACACGACTTATCGCCACTGGCAGCAGCCACTGGTAACAGGATTAGCAG
AGCGAGGTATGTAGGCGGTGCTACAGAGTTCTTGAAGTGGTGGCCTAACTACGGCTACACTAGAAGAACA
GTATTTGGTATCTGCGCTCTGCTGAAGCCAGTTACCTTCGGAAAAAGAGTTGGTAGCTCTTGATCCGGCA
AACAAACCACCGCTGGTAGCGGTGGTTTTTTTGTTTGCAAGCAGCAGATTACGCGCAGAAAAAAAGGATC
TCAAGAAGATCCTTTGATCTTTTCTACGGGGTCTGACGCTCTATTCAACAAAGCCGCCGTCCCGTCAAGT
CAGCGTAAATGGGTAGGGGGCTTCAAATCGTCCCCCCATACGATATAAGTTGTTACTAGTGCTTGGATTC
TCACCAATAAAAAACGCCCGGCGGCAACCGAGCGTTCTGAACAAATCCAGATGGAGTTCTGAGGTCATTA
CTGGATCTATCAACAGGAGTCCAAGCGAGCTCGATATCAAATTACGCCCCGCCCTGCCACTCATCGCAGT
ACTGTTGTAATTCATTAAGCATTCTGCCGACATGGAAGCCATCACAAACGGCATGATGAACCTGAATCGC
CAGCGGCATCAGCACCTTGTCGCCTTGCGTATAATATTTGCCCATGGTGAAAACGGGGGCGAAGAAGTTG
TCCATATTGGCCACGTTTAAATCAAAACTGGTGAAACTCACCCAGGGATTGGCTGAGACGAAAAACATAT
TCTCAATAAACCCTTTAGGGAAATAGGCCAGGTTTTCACCGTAACACGCCACATCTTGCGAATATATGTG
TAGAAACTGCCGGAAATCGTCGTGGTATTCACTCCAGAGCGATGAAAACGTTTCAGTTTGCTCATGGAAA
ACGGTGTAACAAGGGTGAACACTATCCCATATCACCAGCTCACCGTCTTTCATTGCCATACGAAATTCCG
GATGAGCATTCATCAGGCGGGCAAGAATGTGAATAAAGGCCGGATAAAACTTGTGCTTATTTTTCTTTAC
GGTCTTTAAAAAGGCCGTAATATCCAGCTGAACGGTCTGGTTATAGGTACATTGAGCAACTGACTGAAAT
GCCTCAAAATGTTCTTTACGATGCCATTGGGATATATCAACGGTGGTATATCCAGTGATTTTTTTCTCCA
TTTTAGCTTCCTTAGCTCCTGAAAATCTCGATAACTCAAAAAATACGCCCGGTAGTGATCTTATTTCATT
ATGGTGAAAGTTGGAACCTCTTACGTGCCGATCAACGTCTCATTGATACCTGAAACAAAACCCATCGTAC
GGCCAAGGAAGTCTCCAATAACTGTGATCCACCACAAGCGCCAGGGTTTTCCCAGTCACGACGTTGTAAA
ACGACGGCCAGTCATGCATAATCCGCACGCATCTGGAATAAGGAAGTGCCATTCCGCCTGACCT
